>Addgene plasmid #141516 | TFORF0103 | depositor full sequence | sequence record 276684 | Full Sequence
TTAATGTAGTCTTATGCAATACTCTTGTAGTCTTGCAACATGGTAACGATGAGTTAGCAACATGCCTTAC
AAGGAGAGAAAAAGCACCGTGCATGCCGATTGGTGGAAGTAAGGTGGTACGATCGTGCCTTATTAGGAAG
GCAACAGACGGGTCTGACATGGATTGGACGAACCACTGAATTGCCGCATTGCAGAGATATTGTATTTAAG
TGCCTAGCTCGATACATAAACGGGTCTCTCTGGTTAGACCAGATCTGAGCCTGGGAGCTCTCTGGCTAAC
TAGGGAACCCACTGCTTAAGCCTCAATAAAGCTTGCCTTGAGTGCTTCAAGTAGTGTGTGCCCGTCTGTT
GTGTGACTCTGGTAACTAGAGATCCCTCAGACCCTTTTAGTCAGTGTGGAAAATCTCTAGCAGTGGCGCC
CGAACAGGGACTTGAAAGCGAAAGGGAAACCAGAGGAGCTCTCTCGACGCAGGACTCGGCTTGCTGAAGC
GCGCACGGCAAGAGGCGAGGGGCGGCGACTGGTGAGTACGCCAAAAATTTTGACTAGCGGAGGCTAGAAG
GAGAGAGATGGGTGCGAGAGCGTCAGTATTAAGCGGGGGAGAATTAGATCGCGATGGGAAAAAATTCGGT
TAAGGCCAGGGGGAAAGAAAAAATATAAATTAAAACATATAGTATGGGCAAGCAGGGAGCTAGAACGATT
CGCAGTTAATCCTGGCCTGTTAGAAACATCAGAAGGCTGTAGACAAATACTGGGACAGCTACAACCATCC
CTTCAGACAGGATCAGAAGAACTTAGATCATTATATAATACAGTAGCAACCCTCTATTGTGTGCATCAAA
GGATAGAGATAAAAGACACCAAGGAAGCTTTAGACAAGATAGAGGAAGAGCAAAACAAAAGTAAGACCAC
CGCACAGCAAGCGGCCGCTGATCTTCAGACCTGGAGGAGGAGATATGAGGGACAATTGGAGAAGTGAATT
ATATAAATATAAAGTAGTAAAAATTGAACCATTAGGAGTAGCACCCACCAAGGCAAAGAGAAGAGTGGTG
CAGAGAGAAAAAAGAGCAGTGGGAATAGGAGCTTTGTTCCTTGGGTTCTTGGGAGCAGCAGGAAGCACTA
TGGGCGCAGCGTCAATGACGCTGACGGTACAGGCCAGACAATTATTGTCTGGTATAGTGCAGCAGCAGAA
CAATTTGCTGAGGGCTATTGAGGCGCAACAGCATCTGTTGCAACTCACAGTCTGGGGCATCAAGCAGCTC
CAGGCAAGAATCCTGGCTGTGGAAAGATACCTAAAGGATCAACAGCTCCTGGGGATTTGGGGTTGCTCTG
GAAAACTCATTTGCACCACTGCTGTGCCTTGGAATGCTAGTTGGAGTAATAAATCTCTGGAACAGATTTG
GAATCACACGACCTGGATGGAGTGGGACAGAGAAATTAACAATTACACAAGCTTAATACACTCCTTAATT
GAAGAATCGCAAAACCAGCAAGAAAAGAATGAACAAGAATTATTGGAATTAGATAAATGGGCAAGTTTGT
GGAATTGGTTTAACATAACAAATTGGCTGTGGTATATAAAATTATTCATAATGATAGTAGGAGGCTTGGT
AGGTTTAAGAATAGTTTTTGCTGTACTTTCTATAGTGAATAGAGTTAGGCAGGGATATTCACCATTATCG
TTTCAGACCCACCTCCCAACCCCGAGGGGACCCATGCATTGCATCTCAATTAGTCAGCAACCAGGTGTGG
AAAGTCCCCAGGCTCCCCAGCAGGCAGAAGTATGCAAAGCATGCGTCTCAATTAGTCAGCAACCATAGTC
CCGCCCCTAACTCCGCCCATCCCGCCCCTAACTCCGCCCAGTTCCGCCCATTCTCCGCCCCATGGCTGAC
TAATTTTTTTTATTTATGCAGAGGCCGAGGCCGCCTCGGCCTCTGAGCTATTCCAGAAGTAGTGAGGAGG
CTTTTTTGGAGGCCTAGGCTTTTGCAAAAAGCTTTCTAGAGGTACCACCGGAGCTTACCATGACCGAGTA
CAAGCCCACGGTGCGCCTCGCCACCCGCGACGACGTCCCCAGGGCCGTACGCACCCTCGCCGCCGCGTTC
GCCGACTACCCCGCCACGCGCCACACCGTCGATCCGGACCGCCACATCGAGCGGGTCACCGAGCTGCAAG
AACTCTTCCTCACGCGCGTCGGGCTCGACATCGGCAAGGTGTGGGTCGCGGACGACGGCGCCGCCGTGGC
GGTCTGGACCACGCCGGAGAGCGTCGAAGCGGGGGCGGTGTTCGCCGAGATCGGCCCGCGCATGGCCGAG
TTGAGCGGTTCCCGGCTGGCCGCGCAGCAACAGATGGAAGGCCTCCTGGCGCCGCACCGGCCCAAGGAGC
CCGCGTGGTTCCTGGCCACCGTCGGCGTCTCGCCCGACCACCAGGGCAAGGGTCTGGGCAGCGCCGTCGT
GCTCCCCGGAGTGGAGGCGGCCGAGCGCGCCGGGGTGCCCGCCTTCCTGGAGACCTCCGCGCCCCGCAAC
CTCCCCTTCTACGAGCGGCTCGGCTTCACCGTCACCGCCGACGTCGAGGTGCCCGAAGGACCGCGCACCT
GGTGCATGACCCGCAAGCCCGGTGCCAGTTAACGAATTCTAGATCTTGAGACAAATGGCAGTATTCATCC
ACAATTTTAAAAGAAAAGGGGGGATTGGGGGGTACAGTGCAGGGGAAAGAATAGTAGACATAATAGCAAC
AGACATACAAACTAAAGAATTACAAAAACAAATTACAAAAATTCAAAATTTTCGGGTTTATTACAGGGAC
AGCAGAGATCCACTTTGGCGCCGGCTCGAGGCCTGCAGGTGCAAAGATGGATAAAGTTTTAAACAGAGAG
GAATCTTTGCAGCTAATGGACCTTCTAGGTCTTGAAAGGAGTGGGAATTGGCTCCGGTGCCCGTCAGTGG
GCAGAGCGCACATCGCCCACAGTCCCCGAGAAGTTGGGGGGAGGGGTCGGCAATTGAACCGGTGCCTAGA
GAAGGTGGCGCGGGGTAAACTGGGAAAGTGATGTCGTGTACTGGCTCCGCCTTTTTCCCGAGGGTGGGGG
AGAACCGTATATAAGTGCAGTAGTCGCCGTGAACGTTCTTTTTCGCAACGGGTTTGCCGCCAGAACACAG
GTAAGTGCCGTGTGTGGTTCCCGCGGGCCTGGCCTCTTTACGGGTTATGGCCCTTGCGTGCCTTGAATTA
CTTCCACCTGGCTGCAGTACGTGATTCTTGATCCCGAGCTTCGGGTTGGAAGTGGGTGGGAGAGTTCGAG
GCCTTGCGCTTAAGGAGCCCCTTCGCCTCGTGCTTGAGTTGAGGCCTGGCCTGGGCGCTGGGGCCGCCGC
GTGCGAATCTGGTGGCACCTTCGCGCCTGTCTCGCTGCTTTCGATAAGTCTCTAGCCATTTAAAATTTTT
GATGACCTGCTGCGACGCTTTTTTTCTGGCAAGATAGTCTTGTAAATGCGGGCCAAGATCTGCACACTGG
TATTTCGGTTTTTGGGGCCGCGGGCGGCGACGGGGCCCGTGCGTCCCAGCGCACATGTTCGGCGAGGCGG
GGCCTGCGAGCGCGGCCACCGAGAATCGGACGGGGGTAGTCTCAAGCTGGCCGGCCTGCTCTGGTGCCTG
GCCTCGCGCCGCCGTGTATCGCCCCGCCCTGGGCGGCAAGGCTGGCCCGGTCGGCACCAGTTGCGTGAGC
GGAAAGATGGCCGCTTCCCGGCCCTGCTGCAGGGAGCTCAAAATGGAGGACGCGGCGCTCGGGAGAGCGG
GCGGGTGAGTCACCCACACAAAGGAAAAGGGCCTTTCCGTCCTCAGCCGTCGCTTCATGTGACTCCACGG
AGTACCGGGCGCCGTCCAGGCACCTCGATTAGTTCTCGAGCTTTTGGAGTACGTCGTCTTTAGGTTGGGG
GGAGGGGTTTTATGCGATGGAGTTTCCCCACACTGAGTGGGTGGAGACTGAAGTTAGGCCAGCTTGGCAC
TTGATGTAATTCTCCTTGGAATTTGCCCTTTTTGAGTTTGGATCTTGGTTCATTCTCAAGCCTCAGACAG
TGGTTCAAAGTTTTTTTCTTCCATTTCAGGTGTCGTGAGGCTAGCACCGCCACCATGCACCCAAGTTTGG
CTACAATGGGGAAACTGGCTTCAAAGCTACAACTTGATCTATCCGTAGTAAAGATCTGGTTCAAGAACCA
GCGTGCCAAATGGAAGAGGCAGCAGCGGCAGCAAATGCAGACACGGCCATCACTAGGGCCAGCAAACCAG
ACAACTTCAGTGAAGAAGGAGGAGACTCCCTCAGCCATAACTACTGCAAACATTCGTCCAGTAAGTCCTG
GAATCTCTGATGCAAATGACCATGATCTACGTGAGCCTTCTGGTATCAAGAATCCTGGAGGAGCCAGCGC
CTCTGCGAGGGTTTCATCCTGGGATTCTCAGTCATATGACATTGAACAGATATGTCTGGGGGCTTCAAAT
CCTCCTTGGGCCTCCACTCTCTTTGAAATAGATGAATTTGTAAAGATCTATGACTTGCCAGGGGAAGATG
ACACCAGCAGCCTAAATCAATATCTTTTTCCAGTATGCCTTGAGTATGACCAGCTCCAATCTTCAGTGTA
GTAATGAACTAGTCCGTAACTTGAAAGTATTTCGATTTCTTGGCTTTATATATCTTGTGGAAAGGACGAA
GCAGGAGTGAGGCTAGTACATGAACGCGTTAAGTCGACAATCAACCTCTGGATTACAAAATTTGTGAAAG
ATTGACTGGTATTCTTAACTATGTTGCTCCTTTTACGCTATGTGGATACGCTGCTTTAATGCCTTTGTAT
CATGCTATTGCTTCCCGTATGGCTTTCATTTTCTCCTCCTTGTATAAATCCTGGTTGCTGTCTCTTTATG
AGGAGTTGTGGCCCGTTGTCAGGCAACGTGGCGTGGTGTGCACTGTGTTTGCTGACGCAACCCCCACTGG
TTGGGGCATTGCCACCACCTGTCAGCTCCTTTCCGGGACTTTCGCTTTCCCCCTCCCTATTGCCACGGCG
GAACTCATCGCCGCCTGCCTTGCCCGCTGCTGGACAGGGGCTCGGCTGTTGGGCACTGACAATTCCGTGG
TGTTGTCGGGGAAATCATCGTCCTTTCCTTGGCTGCTCGCCTGTGTTGCCACCTGGATTCTGCGCGGGAC
GTCCTTCTGCTACGTCCCTTCGGCCCTCAATCCAGCGGACCTTCCTTCCCGCGGCCTGCTGCCGGCTCTG
CGGCCTCTTCCGCGTCTTCGCCTTCGCCCTCAGACGAGTCGGATCTCCCTTTGGGCCGCCTCCCCGCGTC
GACTTTAAGACCAATGACTTACAAGGCAGCTGTAGATCTTAGCCACTTTTTAAAAGAAAAGGGGGGACTG
GAAGGGCTAATTCACTCCCAACGAAGACAAGATCTGCTTTTTGCTTGTACTGGGTCTCTCTGGTTAGACC
AGATCTGAGCCTGGGAGCTCTCTGGCTAACTAGGGAACCCACTGCTTAAGCCTCAATAAAGCTTGCCTTG
AGTGCTTCAAGTAGTGTGTGCCCGTCTGTTGTGTGACTCTGGTAACTAGAGATCCCTCAGACCCTTTTAG
TCAGTGTGGAAAATCTCTAGCAGTACGTATAGTAGTTCATGTCATCTTATTATTCAGTATTTATAACTTG
CAAAGAAATGAATATCAGAGAGTGAGAGGAACTTGTTTATTGCAGCTTATAATGGTTACAAATAAAGCAA
TAGCATCACAAATTTCACAAATAAAGCATTTTTTTCACTGCATTCTAGTTGTGGTTTGTCCAAACTCATC
AATGTATCTTATCATGTCTGGCTCTAGCTATCCCGCCCCTAACTCCGCCCATCCCGCCCCTAACTCCGCC
CAGTTCCGCCCATTCTCCGCCCCATGGCTGACTAATTTTTTTTATTTATGCAGAGGCCGAGGCCGCCTCG
GCCTCTGAGCTATTCCAGAAGTAGTGAGGAGGCTTTTTTGGAGGCCTAGGGACGTACCCAATTCGCCCTA
TAGTGAGTCGTATTACGCGCGCTCACTGGCCGTCGTTTTACAACGTCGTGACTGGGAAAACCCTGGCGTT
ACCCAACTTAATCGCCTTGCAGCACATCCCCCTTTCGCCAGCTGGCGTAATAGCGAAGAGGCCCGCACCG
ATCGCCCTTCCCAACAGTTGCGCAGCCTGAATGGCGAATGGG
[124 nt withheld, positions 6203-6326]
C
[91 nt withheld, positions 6328-6418]
A
[49 nt withheld, positions 6420-6468]
CCTTTGACGTTGGAGTCCACGTTCTTT
[37 nt withheld, positions 6496-6532]
ACCCTATCTCGGTCTATTCTTTTGATTTATAAGGGATTTTGCCGATTTCGGCCTATTGGTTAAAAAATGA
GCTGATTTAACAAAAATTTAACGCGAATTTTAACAAAATATTAACGCTTACAATTTAGGTGGCACTTTTC
GGGGAAATGTGCGCGGAACCCCTATTTGTTTATTTTTCTAAATACATTCAAATATGTATCCGCTCATGAG
ACAATAACCCTGATAAATGCTTCAATAATATTGAAAAAGGAAGAGTATGAGTATTCAACATTTCCGTGTC
GCCCTTATTCCCTTTTTTGCGGCATTTTGCCTTCCTGTTTTTGCTCACCCAGAAACGCTGGTGAAAGTAA
AAGATGCTGAAGATCAGTTGGGTGCACGAGTGGGTTACATCGAACTGGATCTCAACAGCGGTAAGATCCT
TGAGAGTTTTCGCCCCGAAGAACGTTTTCCAATGATGAGCACTTTTAAAGTTCTGCTATGTGGCGCGGTA
TTATCCCGTATTGACGCCGGGCAAGAGCAACTCGGTCGCCGCATACACTATTCTCAGAATGACTTGGTTG
AGTACTCACCAGTCACAGAAAAGCATCTTACGGATGGCATGACAGTAAGAGAATTATGCAGTGCTGCCAT
AACCATGAGTGATAACACTGCGGCCAACTTACTTCTGACAACGATCGGAGGACCGAAGGAGCTAACCGCT
TTTTTGCACAACATGGGGGATCATGTAACTCGCCTTGATCGTTGGGAACCGGAGCTGAATGAAGCCATAC
CAAACGACGAGCGTGACACCACGATGCCTGTAGCAATGGCAACAACGTTGCGCAAACTATTAACTGGCGA
ACTACTTACTCTAGCTTCCCGGCAACAATTAATAGACTGGATGGAGGCGGATAAAGTTGCAGGACCACTT
CTGCGCTCGGCCCTTCCGGCTGGCTGGTTTATTGCTGATAAATCTGGAGCCGGTGAGCGTGGGTCTCGCG
GTATCATTGCAGCACTGGGGCCAGATGGTAAGCCCTCCCGTATCGTAGTTATCTACACGACGGGGAGTCA
GGCAACTATGGATGAACGAAATAGACAGATCGCTGAGATAGGTGCCTCACTGATTAAGCATTGGTAACTG
TCAGACCAAGTTTACTCATATATACTTTAGATTGATTTAAAACTTCATTTTTAATTTAAAAGGATCTAGG
TGAAGATCCTTTTTGATAATCTCATGACCAAAATCCCTTAACGTGAGTTTTCGTTCCACTGAGCGTCAGA
CCCCGTAGAAAAGATCAAAGGATCTTCTTGAGATCCTTTTTTTCTGCGCGTAATCTGCTGCTTGCAAACA
AAAAAACCACCGCTACCAGCGGTGGTTTGTTTGCCGGATCAAGAGCTACCAACTCTTTTTCCGAAGGTAA
CTGGCTTCAGCAGAGCGCAGATACCAAATACTGTTCTTCTAGTGTAGCCGTAGTTAGGCCACCACTTCAA
GAACTCTGTAGCACCGCCTACATACCTCGCTCTGCTAATCCTGTTACCAGTGGCTGCTGCCAGTGGCGAT
AAGTCGTGTCTTACCGGGTTGGACTCAAGACGATAGTTACCGGATAAGGCGCAGCGGTCGGGCTGAACGG
GGGGTTCGTGCACACAGCCCAGCTTGGAGCGAACGACCTACACCGAACTGAGATACCTACAGCGTGAGCT
ATGAGAAAGCGCCACGCTTCCCGAAGGGAGAAAGGCGGACAGGTATCCGGTAAGCGGCAGGGTCGGAACA
GGAGAGCGCACGAGGGAGCTTCCAGGGGGAAACGCCTGGTATCTTTATAGTCCTGTCGGGTTTCGCCACC
TCTGACTTGAGCGTCGATTTTTGTGATGCTCGTCAGGGGGGCGGAGCCTATGGAAAAACGCCAGCAACGC
GGCCTTTTTACGGTTCCTGGCCTTTTGCTGGCCTTTTGCTCACATGTTCTTTCCTGCGTTATCCCCTGAT
TCTGTGGATAACCGTATTACCGCCTTTGAGTGAGCTGATACCGCTCGCCGCAGCCGAACGACCGAGCGCA
GCGAGTCAGTGAGCGAGGAAGCGGAAGAGCGCCCAATACGCAAACCGCCTCTCCCCGCGCGTTGGCCGAT
TCATTAATGCAGCTGGCACGACAGGTTTCCCGACTGGAAAGCGGGCAGTGAGCGCAACGCAATTAATGTG
AGTTAGCTCACTCATTAGGCACCCCAGGCTTTACACTTTATGCTTCCGGCTCGTATGTTGTGTGGAATTG
TGAGCGGATAACAATTTCACACAGGAAACAGCTATGACCATGATTACGCCAAGCGCGCAATTAACCCTCA
CTAAAGGGAACAAAAGCTGGAGCTGCAAGC
Features (pLannotate 1.2.2; 31 found; start..end, strand, type, name):
      5..231     +  promoter       RSV promoter: Rous sarcoma virus enhancer/promoter
    232..412     +  LTR            5' LTR (truncated): truncated 5' long terminal repeat (LTR) from HIV-1
    459..584     +  misc_feature   HIV-1 Ψ: packaging signal of human immunodeficiency virus type 1
    568..931     +  CDS            HIV-1 gag (fragment): gag protein from human immunodeficiency virus 1; gag
   1077..1310    +  misc_feature   RRE: The Rev response element (RRE) of HIV-1 allows for Rev-dependent mRNA export from the nucleus to the cytoplasm.
   1687..1713    +  CDS            Rev (fragment): human immunodeficiency virus 1 (HIV-1) Rev protein; rev; enhances nuclear export of unspliced and incompletely spliced viral mRNAs
   1720..1743    +  promoter       SV40 promoter (fragment): SV40 early promoter
   1744..1815    +  promoter       SV40 promoter (fragment): SV40 enhancer and early promoter
   1839..1974    +  rep_origin     SV40 ori: SV40 origin of replication
   2020..2616    +  CDS            PuroR (fragment): puromycin N-acetyltransferase; pac from Streptomyces; confers resistance to puromycin
   2665..2782    +  misc_feature   cPPT/CTS: central polypurine tract and central termination sequence of HIV-1
   2847..2913    +  CDS            small t antigen (fragment): SV40 (simian virus 40) small t antigen
   2920..4098    +  promoter       EF-1α promoter: strong constitutive promoter for human elongation factor EF-1α
   4094..4618    +  CDS            LEUTX (fragment): LEUTX_HUMAN - Experimental evidence at protein level: Swiss-Prot protein existence level 1. [Isoform 2]: Inactive transcriptional activity. From Homo sapiens (Human).
   4634..4687    +  promoter       U6 promoter (fragment): RNA polymerase III promoter for human U6 snRNA
   4729..5317    +  misc_feature   WPRE: woodchuck hepatitis virus posttranscriptional regulatory element
   5368..5387    +  misc_feature   cPPT/CTS (fragment): central polypurine tract and central termination sequence of HIV-1
   5389..5622    +  LTR            3' LTR (ΔU3): self-inactivating 3' long terminal repeat (LTR) from HIV-1
   5700..5821    +  polyA_signal   SV40 poly(A) signal: SV40 polyadenylation signal
   5861..5996    +  rep_origin     SV40 ori: SV40 origin of replication
   6017..6035    -  promoter       T7 promoter: promoter for bacteriophage T7 RNA polymerase
   6043..6198    +  CDS            lacZα (fragment): LacZα fragment of β-galactosidase; lacZ fragment
   6203..6631    +  rep_origin     f1 ori (sequence partly withheld): f1 bacteriophage origin of replication; arrow indicates direction of (+) strand synthesis
   6684..6788    +  promoter       AmpR promoter: bla
   6789..7649    +  CDS            AmpR: β-lactamase; bla; confers resistance to ampicillin, carbenicillin, and related antibiotics
   7820..8408    +  rep_origin     ori: high-copy-number ColE1/pMB1/pBR322/pUC origin of replication
   8591..8683    +  CDS            lacI (fragment): lac repressor; lacI; The lac repressor binds to the lac operator to inhibit transcription in E. coli. This inhibition can be relieved by adding lactose or isopropyl-β-D-thiogalactopyranoside (IPTG).
   8696..8717    +  protein_bind   CAP binding site: CAP binding activates transcription in the presence of cAMP. E. coli catabolite activator protein
   8732..8762    +  promoter       lac promoter: promoter for the E. coli lac operon
   8770..8786    +  protein_bind   lac operator: The lac repressor binds to the lac operator to inhibit transcription in E. coli. This inhibition can be relieved by adding lactose or isopropyl-β-D-thiogalactopyranoside (IPTG). lac repressor encoded by lacI
   8831..8849    +  promoter       T3 promoter: promoter for bacteriophage T3 RNA polymerase
