[The description below was written by a language model from this plasmid's Addgene catalogue record and pLannotate feature annotations shown in this document.]
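Description:
TFORF0103 is a third-generation-style, self-inactivating lentiviral expression plasmid built on the pLX_TRC317 backbone for overexpressing the human transcription factor LEUTX in mammalian cells. In bacteria it is maintained through a high-copy ColE1/pUC-type origin and selected with ampicillin via the bla gene. An f1 origin and remnants of a lac/lacZα cloning region flanked by T7 and T3 promoters are also present in the backbone. The depositor notes that the plasmid can recombine, which is a common concern with LTR-containing vectors.

The viral genome is transcribed from an RSV promoter fused to a truncated HIV-1 5' LTR. It carries the Ψ packaging signal with a partial gag sequence, the Rev response element for Rev-dependent nuclear export, a cPPT/CTS element, and a ΔU3 3' LTR followed by an SV40 polyadenylation signal. Inside this transfer cassette, an SV40 early promoter/origin region drives puromycin N-acetyltransferase, which allows selection of transduced cells. A full-length EF-1α promoter separately drives the LEUTX open reading frame, a synthesized insert of about 600 bp. A WPRE downstream enhances transcript stability and expression.

According to the catalogue entry, the construct also carries a unique 24-bp barcode. The feature table does not annotate it explicitly, although a short stretch between the ORF and the WPRE is labelled as a U6 promoter fragment. The barcode lets each factor be identified by sequencing, so this plasmid serves as one member of a barcoded transcription factor ORF library used in pooled overexpression screens, such as those exploring directed differentiation.
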