Addgene plasmid #141516: TFORF0103
Purpose: Lentiviral vector for overexpressing the LEUTX transcription factor ORF with a unique 24-bp barcode. Barcodes facilitate identification of transcription factors in pooled screens.
Depositing lab: Feng Zhang. Depositing organization: Broad Institute. Publication: A transcription factor atlas of directed differentiation. Joung J, Ma S, Tay T, Geiger-Schuller KR, Kirchgatterer PC, Verdine VK, Guo B, Arias-Garcia MA, Allen WE, Singh A, Kuksenko O, Abudayyeh OO, Gootenberg JS, Fu Z, Macrae RK, Buenrostro JD, Regev A, Zhang F. Cell. 2023 Jan 5;186(1):209-229.e26. doi: 10.1016/j.cell.2022.11.026. PubMed 36608654.
Backbone
  Vector backbone: pLX_TRC317
  Backbone manufacturer: Broad Institute Genetic Perturbation Platform
  Backbone size w/o insert (bp): 8264
  Vector type: Mammalian Expression, Lentiviral
  Selectable markers: Puromycin
Growth in bacteria
  Bacterial resistance: Ampicillin, 100 μg/mL
  Growth temperature: 37°C
  Growth strain: NEB Stable
  Copy number: High Copy
Gene/Insert
  Gene/Insert name: LEUTX
  Species: H. sapiens (human)
  Insert size (bp): 608
  Entrez Gene: LEUTX
  Promoter: EF1a
  Cloning method: Unknown
  Sequencing primers: 5′ GGGTGGAGACTGAAGTTAGGCCAG; 3′ CACATAGCGTAAAAGGAGCAACATAG
Terms and licenses: Academic/Nonprofit Terms; Industry Terms: Not Available to Industry
Depositor comments: NM_001143832,ENST00000396841 . The transcription factor ORF portion of this plasmid was synthesized by Genewiz. Please test multiple small colonies in case of plasmid recombination. To make this collection available in a timely manner, a portion of this collection was not fully sequenced by Addgene. If an Addgene verified full plasmid sequence is not available, please contact us prior to placing an order to request the full sequence.
How to cite: TFORF0103 was a gift from Feng Zhang (Addgene plasmid # 141516 ; http://n2t.net/addgene:141516 ; RRID:Addgene_141516)
