>Addgene plasmid #141516 | TFORF0103 | depositor partial sequence | sequence record 276685 | Insert
ACCGCCACCATGCACCCAAGTTTGGCTACAATGGGGAAACTGGCTTCAAAGCTACAACTTGATCTATCCG
TAGTAAAGATCTGGTTCAAGAACCAGCGTGCCAAATGGAAGAGGCAGCAGCGGCAGCAAATGCAGACACG
GCCATCACTAGGGCCAGCAAACCAGACAACTTCAGTGAAGAAGGAGGAGACTCCCTCAGCCATAACTACT
GCAAACATTCGTCCAGTAAGTCCTGGAATCTCTGATGCAAATGACCATGATCTACGTGAGCCTTCTGGTA
TCAAGAATCCTGGAGGAGCCAGCGCCTCTGCGAGGGTTTCATCCTGGGATTCTCAGTCATATGACATTGA
ACAGATATGTCTGGGGGCTTCAAATCCTCCTTGGGCCTCCACTCTCTTTGAAATAGATGAATTTGTAAAG
ATCTATGACTTGCCAGGGGAAGATGACACCAGCAGCCTAAATCAATATCTTTTTCCAGTATGCCTTGAGT
ATGACCAGCTCCAATCTTCAGTGTAGTAATGAACTAGTCCGTAACTTGAAAGTATTTCGATTTCTTGGCT
TTATATATCTTGTGGAAAGGACGAAGCAGGAGTGAGGCTAGTACATGA
