>Addgene plasmid #141516 | TFORF0103 | depositor partial sequence | sequence record 276686 | Barcode
AGCAGGAGTGAGGCTAGTACATGA
