>Addgene plasmid #141516 | TFORF0103 | addgene partial sequence | sequence record 319893 | WPRE-R 5'-CATAGCGTAAAAGGAGCAACA-3'
AAGTTTTTTTCTTCCATTTCAGGTGTCGTGAGGCTAGCACCGCCACCATGCACCCAAGTTTGGCTACAAT
GGGGAAACTGGCTTCAAAGCTACAACTTGATCTATCCGTAGTAAAGATCTGGTTCAAGAACCAGCGTGCC
AAATGGAAGAGGCAGCAGCGGCAGCAAATGCAGACACGGCCATCACTAGGGCCAGCAAACCAGACAACTT
CAGTGAAGAAGGAGGAGACTCCCTCAGCCATAACTACTGCAAACATTCGTCCAGTAAGTCCTGGAATCTC
TGATGCAAATGACCATGATCTACGTGAGCCTTCTGGTATCAAGAATCCTGGAGGAGCCAGCGCCTCTGCG
AGGGTTTCATCCTGGGATTCTCAGTCATATGACATTGAACAGATATGTCTGGGGGCTTCAAATCCTCCTT
GGGCCTCCACTCTCTTTGAAATAGATGAATTTGTAAAGATCTATGACTTGCCAGGGGAAGATGACACCAG
CAGCCTAAATCAATATCTTTTTCCAGTATGCCTTGAGTATGACCAGCTCCAATCTTCAGTGTAGTAATGA
ACTAGTCCGTAACTTGAAAGTATTTCGATTTCTTGGCTTTATATATCTTGTGGAAAGGACGAAGCAGGAG
TGAGGCTAGTACATGAACGCGTTAAGTCGACAATCAACCTCTGGATTACAAAAT
